Addgene plasmid #35361: pBbB8a-GFP
Depositing lab: Jay Keasling. Depositing organization: University of California, Berkeley. Publication: BglBrick vectors and datasheets: A synthetic biology platform for gene expression. Lee TS, Krupa RA, Zhang F, Hajimorad M, Holtz WJ, Prasad N, Lee SK, Keasling JD. J Biol Eng. 2011 Sep 20;5:12. 10.1186/1754-1611-5-12 PubMed 21933410.
Backbone
  Vector backbone: pBb
  Backbone size w/o insert (bp): 3821
  Vector type: Bacterial Expression, Synthetic Biology
Growth in bacteria
  Bacterial resistance: Ampicillin, 100 μg/mL
  Growth temperature: 37°C
  Growth strain: DH5alpha
  Copy number: Low Copy
Gene/Insert
  Gene/Insert name: GFP (alt name: JBEI Part ID: JPUB_000127)
  Species: Synthetic
  Insert size (bp): 717
  Promoter: BAD
  Cloning method: Restriction Enzyme
  Sequencing primers: 5′ GFP-R; 3′ GFP-F
Terms and licenses: Academic/Nonprofit Terms; Industry Terms: Not Available to Industry
Depositor comments: JBEI Part ID: JPUB_000127; Origin: BBR1
How to cite: pBbB8a-GFP was a gift from Jay Keasling (Addgene plasmid # 35361 ; http://n2t.net/addgene:35361 ; RRID:Addgene_35361)
