[The description below was written by a language model from this plasmid's Addgene catalogue record and pLannotate feature annotations shown in this document.]
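Description:
pBbB8a-GFP is a 4,538 bp bacterial expression plasmid from the BglBrick (pBb) vector series, a modular synthetic-biology platform in which the origin of replication, promoter system and resistance marker are interchangeable parts. In this member the record gives a BBR1 origin, the BAD promoter and ampicillin resistance. The feature table confirms this: replication depends on the pBBR1 oriV together with its cognate Rep protein, a broad-host-range replicon originally from Bordetella bronchiseptica, and the catalogue lists the plasmid as low copy. Selection is through the AmpR β-lactamase gene driven by its own bla promoter and followed by a phage lambda t0 terminator, which insulates the marker from the neighbouring replication module.

The payload is a 717 bp GFP coding sequence, listed as synthetic and annotated as an Aequorea victoria-derived GFP variant, placed downstream of the araBAD promoter. The araC regulator gene is carried on the same plasmid and transcribed divergently from the promoter, as in the native E. coli arabinose operon. AraC represses the promoter in the absence of L-arabinose and activates it when the sugar is present, so GFP output can be induced with arabinose. Transcription of the reporter is stopped by a double terminator made up of rrnB T1 and a T7Te fragment.

The construct serves as a reporter version of its vector. GFP fluorescence gives a readout for characterising the induction behaviour and expression strength of this origin–promoter–marker combination, and the GFP insert can be swapped by restriction cloning for a gene of interest.
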