Features (pLannotate 1.2.2; 10 found; start..end, strand, type, name):
      7..885     -  CDS            araC: L-arabinose regulatory protein; araC
    912..1196    +  promoter       araBAD promoter: araBAD; promoter of the L-arabinose operon of E. coli; the araC regulatory gene is transcribed in the opposite direction (Guzman et al., 1995)
   1246..1959    +  CDS            &alpha;GFP: &alpha;GFP is a basic (constitutively fluorescent) long stokes shift fluorescent protein published in 1996, derived from Aequorea victoria.
   1995..2066    +  terminator     rrnB T1 terminator: transcription terminator T1 from the E. coli rrnB gene
   2082..2104    +  terminator     T7Te terminator (fragment): phage T7 early transcription terminator
   2175..2837    -  CDS            pBBR1 Rep: replication protein for the broad-host-range plasmid pBBR1 from Bordetella bronchiseptica
   2838..3411    -  rep_origin     pBBR1 oriV (fragment): replication origin of the broad-host-range plasmid pBBR1 from Bordetella bronchiseptica; requires the pBBR1 Rep protein for replication
   3424..3518    -  terminator     lambda t0 terminator: transcription terminator from phage lambda
   3548..4408    -  CDS            AmpR: β-lactamase; bla; confers resistance to ampicillin, carbenicillin, and related antibiotics
   4409..4513    -  promoter       AmpR promoter: bla
>Addgene plasmid #35361 | pBbB8a-GFP | depositor full sequence | sequence record 43028 | pBbB8a-GFP sequence 4538 bps
GACGTCTTATGACAACTTGACGGCTACATCATTCACTTTTTCTTCACAACCGGCACGGAACTCGCTCGGG
CTGGCCCCGGTGCATTTTTTAAATACCCGCGAGAAATAGAGTTGATCGTCAAAACCAACATTGCGACCGA
CGGTGGCGATAGGCATCCGGGTGGTGCTCAAAAGCAGCTTCGCCTGGCTGATACGTTGGTCCTCGCGCCA
GCTTAAGACGCTAATCCCTAACTGCTGGCGGAAAAGATGTGACAGACGCGACGGCGACAAGCAAACATGC
TGTGCGACGCTGGCGATATCAAAATTGCTGTCTGCCAGGTGATCGCTGATGTACTGACAAGCCTCGCGTA
CCCGATTATCCATCGGTGGATGGAGCGACTCGTTAATCGCTTCCATGCGCCGCAGTAACAATTGCTCAAG
CAGATTTATCGCCAGCAGCTCCGAATAGCGCCCTTCCCCTTGCCCGGCGTTAATGATTTGCCCAAACAGG
TCGCTGAAATGCGGCTGGTGCGCTTCATCCGGGCGAAAGAACCCCGTATTGGCAAATATTGACGGCCAGT
TAAGCCATTCATGCCAGTAGGCGCGCGGACGAAAGTAAACCCACTGGTGATACCATTCGCGAGCCTCCGG
ATGACGACCGTAGTGATGAATCTCTCCTGGCGGGAACAGCAAAATATCACCCGGTCGGCAAACAAATTCT
CGTCCCTGATTTTTCACCACCCCCTGACCGCGAATGGTGAGATTGAGAATATAACCTTTCATTCCCAGCG
GTCGGTCGATAAAAAAATCGAGATAACCGTTGGCCTCAATCGGCGTTAAACCCGCCACCAGATGGGCATT
AAACGAGTATCCCGGCAGCAGGGGATCATTTTGCGCTTCAGCCATACTTTTCATACTCCCGCCATTCAGA
GAAGAAACCAATTGTCCATATTGCATCAGACATTGCCGTCACTGCGTCTTTTACTGGCTCTTCTCGCTAA
CCAAACCGGTAACCCCGCTTATTAAAAGCATTCTGTAACAAAGCGGGACCAAAGCCATGACAAAAACGCG
TAACAAAAGTGTCTATAATCACGGCAGAAAAGTCCACATTGATTATTTGCACGGCGTCACACTTTGCTAT
GCCATAGCATTTTTATCCATAAGATTAGCGGATTCTACCTGACGCTTTTTATCGCAACTCTCTACTGTTT
CTCCATACCCGTTTTTTTGGGAATTCAAAAGATCTTTTAAGAAGGAGATATACATATGAGTAAAGGAGAA
GAACTTTTCACTGGAGTTGTCCCAATTCTTGTTGAATTAGATGGTGATGTTAATGGGCACAAATTTTCTG
TCAGTGGAGAGGGTGAAGGTGATGCAACATACGGAAAACTTACCCTTAAATTTATTTGCACTACTGGAAA
ACTACCTGTTCCGTGGCCAACACTTGTCACTACTTTCTCTTATGGTGTTCAATGCTTTTCCCGTTATCCG
GATCACATGAAACGGCATGACTTTTTCAAGAGTGCCATGCCCGAAGGTTATGTACAGGAACGCACTATAT
CTTTCAAAGATGACGGGAACTACAAGACGCGTGCTGAAGTCAAGTTTGAAGGTGATACCCTTGTTAATCG
TATCGAGTTAAAAGGTATTGATTTTAAAGAAGATGGAAACATTCTCGGACACAAACTGGAGTACAACTAT
AACTCACACAATGTATACATCACGGCAGACAAACAAAAGAATGGAATCAAAGCTAACTTCAAAATTCGCC
ACAACATTGAAGATGGCTCCGTTCAACTAGCAGACCATTATCAACAAAATACTCCAATTGGCGATGGCCC
TGTCCTTTTACCAGACAACCATTACCTGTCCACACAATCTGCCCTTTCGAAAGATCCCAACGAAAAGCGT
GACCACATGGTCCTTCTTGAGTTTGTAACTGCTGCTGGGATTACACATGGCATGGATGAGCTCTACAAAT
AAGGATCCAAACTCGAGTAAGGATCTCCAGGCATCAAATAAAACGAAAGGCTCAGTCGAAAGACTGGGCC
TTTCGTTTTATCTGTTGTTTGTCGGTGAACGCTCTCTACTAGAGTCACACTGGCTCACCTTCGGGTGGGC
CTTTTGCGTTTATACCTAGGCTACAGCCGATAGTCTGGAACAGCGCACTTACGGGTTGCTGCGCAACCCA
AGTGCTACCGGCGCGGCAGCGTGACCCGTGTCGGCGGCTCCAACGGCTCGCCATCGTCCAGAAAACACGG
CTCATCGGGCATCGGCAGGCGCTGCTGCCCGCGCCGTTCCCATTCCTCCGTTTCGGTCAAGGCTGGCAGG
TCTGGTTCCATGCCCGGAATGCCGGGCTGGCTGGGCGGCTCCTCGCCGGGGCCGGTCGGTAGTTGCTGCT
CGCCCGGATACAGGGTCGGGATGCGGCGCAGGTCGCCATGCCCCAACAGCGATTCGTCCTGGTCGTCGTG
ATCAACCACCACGGCGGCACTGAACACCGACAGGCGCAACTGGTCGCGGGGCTGGCCCCACGCCACGCGG
TCATTGACCACGTAGGCCAACACGGTGCCGGGGCCGTTGAGCTTCACGACGGAGATCCAGCGCTCGGCCA
CCAAGTCCTTGACTGCGTATTGGACCGTCCGCAAAGAACGTCCGATGAGCTTGGAAAGTGTCTTCTGGCT
GACCACCACGGCGTTCTGGTGGCCCATCTGCGCCACGAGGTGATGCAGCAGCATTGCCGCCGTGGGTTTC
CTCGCAATAAGCCCGGCCCACGCCTCATGCGCTTTGCGTTCCGTTTGCACCCAGTGACCGGGCTTGTTCT
TGGCTTGAATGCCGATTTCTCTGGACTGCGTGGCCATGCTTATCTCCATGCGGTAGGGGTGCCGCACGGT
TGCGGCACCATGCGCAATCAGCTGCAACTTTTCGGCAGCGCGACAACAATTATGCGTTGCGTAAAAGTGG
CAGTCAATTACAGATTTTCTTTAACCTACGCAATGAGCTATTGCGGGGGGTGCCGCAATGAGCTGTTGCG
TACCCCCCTTTTTTAAGTTGTTGATTTTTAAGTCTTTCGCATTTCGCCCTATATCTAGTTCTTTGGTGCC
CAAAGAAGGGCACCCCTGCGGGGTTCCCCCACGCCTTCGGCGCGGCTCCCCCTCCGGCAAAAAGTGGCCC
CTCCGGGGCTTGTTGATCGACTGCGCGGCCTTCGGCCTTGCCCAAGGTGGCGCTGCCCCCTTGGAACCCC
CGCACTCGCCGCCGTGAGGCTCGGGGGGCAGGCGGGCGGGCTTCGCCCTTCGACTGCCCCCACTCGCATA
GGCTTGGGTCGTTCCAGGCGCGTCAAGGCCAAGCCGCTGCGCGGTCGCTGCGCGAGCCTTGACCCGCCTT
CCACTTGGTGTCCAACCGGCAAGCGAAGCGCGCAGGCCGCAGGCCGGAGGCACTAGTGCTTGGATTCTCA
CCAATAAAAAACGCCCGGCGGCAACCGAGCGTTCTGAACAAATCCAGATGGAGTTCTGAGGTCATTACTG
GATCTATCAACAGGAGTCCAAGCGAGCTCGTAAACTTGGTCTGACAGTTACCAATGCTTAATCAGTGAGG
CACCTATCTCAGCGATCTGTCTATTTCGTTCATCCATAGTTGCCTGACTCCCCGTCGTGTAGATAACTAC
GATACGGGAGGGCTTACCATCTGGCCCCAGTGCTGCAATGATACCGCGAGACCCACGCTCACCGGCTCCA
GATTTATCAGCAATAAACCAGCCAGCCGGAAGGGCCGAGCGCAGAAGTGGTCCTGCAACTTTATCCGCCT
CCATCCAGTCTATTAATTGTTGCCGGGAAGCTAGAGTAAGTAGTTCGCCAGTTAATAGTTTGCGCAACGT
TGTTGCCATTGCTACAGGCATCGTGGTGTCACGCTCGTCGTTTGGTATGGCTTCATTCAGCTCCGGTTCC
CAACGATCAAGGCGAGTTACATGATCCCCCATGTTGTGCAAAAAAGCGGTTAGCTCCTTCGGTCCTCCGA
TCGTTGTCAGAAGTAAGTTGGCCGCAGTGTTATCACTCATGGTTATGGCAGCACTGCATAATTCTCTTAC
TGTCATGCCATCCGTAAGATGCTTTTCTGTGACTGGTGAGTACTCAACCAAGTCATTCTGAGAATAGTGT
ATGCGGCGACCGAGTTGCTCTTGCCCGGCGTCAATACGGGATAATACCGCGCCACATAGCAGAACTTTAA
AAGTGCTCATCATTGGAAAACGTTCTTCGGGGCGAAAACTCTCAAGGATCTTACCGCTGTTGAGATCCAG
TTCGATGTAACCCACTCGTGCACCCAACTGATCTTCAGCATCTTTTACTTTCACCAGCGTTTCTGGGTGA
GCAAAAACAGGAAGGCAAAATGCCGCAAAAAAGGGAATAAGGGCGACACGGAAATGTTGAATACTCATAC
TCTTCCTTTTTCAATATTATTGAAGCATTTATCAGGGTTATTGTCTCATGAGCGGATACATATTTGAATG
TATTTAGAAAAATAAACAAATAGGGGTTCCGCGCACATTTCCCCGAAAAGTGCCACCT
