>Addgene plasmid #35361 | pBbB8a-GFP | addgene partial sequence | sequence record 43723 | GFP-F 5'-GGTCCTTCTTGAGTTTGTAAC-3'
GCTCTACAAATAAGGATCCAAACTCGAGTAAGGATCTCCAGGCATCAAATAAAACGAAAGGCTCAGTCGA
AAGACTGGGCCTTTCGTTTTATCTGTTGTTTGTCGGTGAACGCTCTCTACTAGAGTCACACTGGCTCACC
TTCGGGTGGGCCTTTTGCGTTTATACCTAGGCTACAGCCGATAGTCTGGAACAGCGCACTTACGGGTTGC
TGCGCAACCCAAGTGCTACCGGCGCGGCAGCGTGACCCGTGTCGGCGGCTCCAACGGCTCGCCATCGTCC
AGAAAACACGGCTCATCGGGCATCGGCAGGCGCTGCTGCCCGCGCCGTTCCCATTCCTCCGTTTCGGTCA
AGGCTGGCAGGTCTGGTTCCATGCCCGGAATGCCGGGCTGGCTGGGCGGCTCCTCGCCGGGGCCGGTCGG
TAGTTGCTGCTCGCCCGGATACAGGGTCGGGATGCGGCGCAGGTCGCCATGCCCCAACAGCGATTCGTCC
TGGTCGTCGTGATCAACCACCACGGCGGCACTGAACACCGACAGGCGCAACTGGTCGCGGGGCTGGCCCC
ACGCCACGCGGTCATTGACCACGTAGGCCAACACGGTGCCGGGGCCGTTGAGCTTCACGACGGAGATCCA
GCGCTCGGCCACCAAGTCCTTGACTGCGTATTGGACCGTCCGCAAAGAACGTCCGATGAGCTTGGAAAGT
GTCTTCTGGCTGACCACCACGGCGTTCTGGTGGCCCATCTGCGCCACGAGGTGATGCAGCAGCATTGCCG
CCGTGGGTTTCCTCGCAATAAGCCCGGCCCACGCCTCATGCGCTTTGCGTTCCGTTTGCACCCAGTGACC
GGGCTTGTTCTTGGCTTGAATGCCGATTTCTCTGGACTGCGTGGCCATGCTTATC
