>Addgene plasmid #35361 | pBbB8a-GFP | addgene partial sequence | sequence record 43724 | GFP-R 5'-CCATCTAATTCAACAAGAATTGGGACAAC-3'
TATGTATATCTCCTTCTTAAAAGATCTTTTGAATTCCCAAAAAAACGGGTATGGAGAAACAGTAGAGAGT
TGCGATAAAAAGCGTCAGGTAGAATCCGCTAATCTTATGGATAAAAATGCTATGGCATAGCAAAGTGTGA
CGCCGTGCAAATAATCAATGTGGACTTTTCTGCCGTGATTATAGACACTTTTGTTACGCGTTTTTGTCAT
GGCTTTGGTCCCGCTTTGTTACAGAATGCTTTTAATAAGCGGGGTTACCGGTTTGGTTAGCGAGAAGAGC
CAGTAAAAGACGCAGTGACGGCAATGTCTGATGCAATATGGACAATTGGTTTCTTCTCTGAATGGCGGGA
GTATGAAAAGTATGGCTGAAGCGCAAAATGATCCCCTGCTGCCGGGATACTCGTTTAATGCCCATCTGGT
GGCGGGTTTAACGCCGATTGAGGCCAACGGTTATCTCGATTTTTTTATCGACCGACCGCTGGGAATGAAA
GGTTATATTCTCAATCTCACCATTCGCGGTCAGGGGGTGGTGAAAAATCAGGGACGAGAATTTGTTTGCC
GACCGGGTGATATTTTGCTGTTCCCGCCAGGAGAGATTCATCACTACGGTCGTCATCCGGAGGCTCGCGA
ATGGTATCACCAGTGGGTTTACTTTCGTCCGCGCGCCTACTGGCATGAATGGCTTAACTGGCCGTCAATA
TTTGCCAATACGGGGTTCTTTCGCCCGGATGAAGCGCACCAGCCGCATTTCAGCGACCTGTTTTGGGCAA
ATCATTAACG
